>Addgene plasmid #162585 | pFastBac1_GI.1_L144C-P221C | addgene full sequence | sequence record 321924 | Addgene NGS Result
ATCATGGAGATAATTAAAATGATAACCATCTCGCAAATAAATAAGTATTTTACTGTTTTCGTAACAGTTT
TGTAATAAAAAAACCTATAAATATTCCGGATTATTCATACCGTCCCACCATCGGGCGCGGATCCATGATG
ATGGCTTCAAAGGACGCTACTTCTTCTGTGGACGGTGCTTCTGGAGCTGGTCAGCTGGTCCCAGAGGTGA
ACGCTTCCGACCCACTGGCCATGGACCCTGTGGCTGGCTCTTCAACCGCTGTGGCCACTGCTGGACAGGT
CAACCCCATCGACCCATGGATCATCAACAACTTCGTGCAGGCCCCTCAGGGCGAGTTCACTATCTCACCC
AACAACACCCCAGGTGACGTCCTGTTCGACCTGTCCCTGGGCCCTCACCTGAACCCCTTCCTGCTGCACC
TGAGCCAGATGTACAACGGCTGGGTCGGAAACATGAGGGTGAGAATCATGCTGGCCGGTAACGCTTTCAC
CGCCGGCAAGATCATCGTCTCATGCATCCCTCCCGGCTTCGGTTCCCACAACCTGACTATCGCCCAGGCT
ACCTGCTTCCCACACGTCATCGCTGACGTGAGGACTCTGGACCCAATCGAGGTGCCTCTGGAAGACGTCA
GAAACGTGCTGTTCCACAACAACGACAGGAACCAGCAGACCATGAGACTGGTCTGCATGCTGTACACCCC
TCTGAGGACTGGTGGCGGAACTGGAGACAGCTTCGTGGTCGCCGGTCGTGTGATGACTTGCCCATCTCCT
GACTTCAACTTCCTGTTCCTGGTCTGCCCTACCGTGGAGCAGAAGACTAGGCCATTCACCCTGCCTAACC
TGCCCCTGTCCAGCCTGTCCAACAGCAGAGCTCCCCTGCCAATCTCTTCAATGGGCATCAGCCCTGACAA
CGTCCAGTCTGTGCAGTTCCAGAACGGACGCTGCACTCTGGACGGACGTCTGGTCGGTACCACTCCCGTG
TCTCTGTCACACGTCGCCAAGATCAGGGGCACTTCCAACGGAACCGTGATCAACCTGACTGAGCTGGACG
GTACCCCATTCCACCCTTTCGAAGGCCCTGCTCCCATCGGATTCCCTGACCTGGGTGGCTGCGACTGGCA
CATCAACATGACTCAGTTCGGCCACTCCAGCCAGACCCAGTACGACGTGGACACCACTCCCGACACCTTC
GTCCCACACCTGGGTAGCATCCAGGCCAACGGTATCGGCTCTGGAAACTACGTGGGCGTCCTGTCTTGGA
TCTCACCCCCATCCCACCCATCCGGAAGCCAGGTGGACCTGTGGAAGATCCCTAACTACGGTTCTTCAAT
CACCGAGGCTACTCACCTGGCCCCCTCTGTCTACCCTCCCGGTTTCGGCGAAGTGCTGGTCTTCTTCATG
AGCAAGATGCCAGGACCTGGTGCTTACAACCTGCCCTGCCTGCTGCCACAGGAGTACATCTCACACCTCG
CTTCTGAGCAGGCTCCAACTGTGGGTGAAGCTGCCCTGCTGCACTACGTCGACCCAGACACCGGTCGCAA
CCTGGGCGAGTTCAAGGCCTACCCTGACGGATTCCTGACTTGCGTGCCCAACGGAGCTTCCAGCGGTCCT
CAGCAGCTGCCCATCAACGGAGTGTTCGTCTTCGTGAGCTGGGTGTCTCGTTTCTACCAGCTGAAGCCTG
TCGGTACTGCTTCTTCAGCTAGGGGTAGGCTGGGCCTGCGCCGTTGATGAGAATTCAAAGGCCTACGTCG
ACGAGCTCACTAGTCGCGGCCGCTTTCGAATCTAGAGCCTGCAGTCTCGAGGCATGCGGTACCAAGCTTG
TCGAGAAGTACTAGAGGATCATAATCAGCCATACCACATTTGTAGAGGTTTTACTTGCTTTAAAAAACCT
CCCACACCTCCCCCTGAACCTGAAACATAAAATGAATGCAATTGTTGTTGTTAACTTGTTTATTGCAGCT
TATAATGGTTACAAATAAAGCAATAGCATCACAAATTTCACAAATAAAGCATTTTTTTCACTGCATTCTA
GTTGTGGTTTGTCCAAACTCATCAATGTATCTTATCATGTCTGGATCTGATCACTGCTTGAGCCTAGGAG
ATCCGAACCAGATAAGTGAAATCTAGTTCCAAACTATTTTGTCATTTTTAATTTTCGTATTAGCTTACGA
CGCTACACCCAGTTCCCATCTATTTTGTCACTCTTCCCTAAATAATCCTTAAAAACTCCATTTCCACCCC
TCCCAGTTCCCAACTATTTTGTCCGCCCACAGCGGGGCATTTTTCTTCCTGTTATGTTTTTAATCAAACA
TCCTGCCAACTCCATGTGACAAACCGTCATCTTCGGCTACTTTTTCTCTGTCACAGAATGAAAATTTTTC
TGTCATCTCTTCGTTATTAATGTTTGTAATTGACTGAATATCAACGCTTATTTGCAGCCTGAATGGCGAA
TGGG
[124 nt withheld, positions 2455-2578]
C
[91 nt withheld, positions 2580-2670]
A
[49 nt withheld, positions 2672-2720]
CCTTTGACGTTGGAGTCCACGTTCTT
[37 nt withheld, positions 2747-2783]
ACCCTATCTCGGTCTATTCTTTTGATTTATAAGGGATTTTGCCGATTTCGGCCTATTGGTTAAAAAATGA
GCTGATTTAACAAAAATTTAACGCGAATTTTAACAAAATATTAACGCTTACAATTTAGGTGGCACTTTTC
GGGGAAATGTGCGCGGAACCCCTATTTGTTTATTTTTCTAAATACATTCAAATATGTATCCGCTCATGAG
ACAATAACCCTGATAAATGCTTCAATAATATTGAAAAAGGAAGAGTATGAGTATTCAACATTTCCGTGTC
GCCCTTATTCCCTTTTTTGCGGCATTTTGCCTTCCTGTTTTTGCTCACCCAGAAACGCTGGTGAAAGTAA
AAGATGCTGAAGATCAGTTGGGTGCACGAGTGGGTTACATCGAACTGGATCTCAACAGCGGTAAGATCCT
TGAGAGTTTTCGCCCCGAAGAACGTTTTCCAATGATGAGCACTTTTAAAGTTCTGCTATGTGGCGCGGTA
TTATCCCGTATTGACGCCGGGCAAGAGCAACTCGGTCGCCGCATACACTATTCTCAGAATGACTTGGTTG
AGTACTCACCAGTCACAGAAAAGCATCTTACGGATGGCATGACAGTAAGAGAATTATGCAGTGCTGCCAT
AACCATGAGTGATAACACTGCGGCCAACTTACTTCTGACAACGATCGGAGGACCGAAGGAGCTAACCGCT
TTTTTGCACAACATGGGGGATCATGTAACTCGCCTTGATCGTTGGGAACCGGAGCTGAATGAAGCCATAC
CAAACGACGAGCGTGACACCACGATGCCTGTAGCAATGGCAACAACGTTGCGCAAACTATTAACTGGCGA
ACTACTTACTCTAGCTTCCCGGCAACAATTAATAGACTGGATGGAGGCGGATAAAGTTGCAGGACCACTT
CTGCGCTCGGCCCTTCCGGCTGGCTGGTTTATTGCTGATAAATCTGGAGCCGGTGAGCGTGGGTCTCGCG
GTATCATTGCAGCACTGGGGCCAGATGGTAAGCCCTCCCGTATCGTAGTTATCTACACGACGGGGAGTCA
GGCAACTATGGATGAACGAAATAGACAGATCGCTGAGATAGGTGCCTCACTGATTAAGCATTGGTAACTG
TCAGACCAAGTTTACTCATATATACTTTAGATTGATTTAAAACTTCATTTTTAATTTAAAAGGATCTAGG
TGAAGATCCTTTTTGATAATCTCATGACCAAAATCCCTTAACGTGAGTTTTCGTTCCACTGAGCGTCAGA
CCCCGTAGAAAAGATCAAAGGATCTTCTTGAGATCCTTTTTTTCTGCGCGTAATCTGCTGCTTGCAAACA
AAAAAACCACCGCTACCAGCGGTGGTTTGTTTGCCGGATCAAGAGCTACCAACTCTTTTTCCGAAGGTAA
CTGGCTTCAGCAGAGCGCAGATACCAAATACTGTTCTTCTAGTGTAGCCGTAGTTAGGCCACCACTTCAA
GAACTCTGTAGCACCGCCTACATACCTCGCTCTGCTAATCCTGTTACCAGTGGCTGCTGCCAGTGGCGAT
AAGTCGTGTCTTACCGGGTTGGACTCAAGACGATAGTTACCGGATAAGGCGCAGCGGTCGGGCTGAACGG
GGGGTTCGTGCACACAGCCCAGCTTGGAGCGAACGACCTACACCGAACTGAGATACCTACAGCGTGAGCT
ATGAGAAAGCGCCACGCTTCCCGAAGGGAGAAAGGCGGACAGGTATCCGGTAAGCGGCAGGGTCGGAACA
GGAGAGCGCACGAGGGAGCTTCCAGGGGGAAACGCCTGGTATCTTTATAGTCCTGTCGGGTTTCGCCACC
TCTGACTTGAGCGTCGATTTTTGTGATGCTCGTCAGGGGGGCGGAGCCTATGGAAAAACGCCAGCAACGC
GGCCTTTTTACGGTTCCTGGCCTTTTGCTGGCCTTTTGCTCACATGTTCTTTCCTGCGTTATCCCCTGAT
TCTGTGGATAACCGTATTACCGCCTTTGAGTGAGCTGATACCGCTCGCCGCAGCCGAACGACCGAGCGCA
GCGAGTCAGTGAGCGAGGAAGCGGAAGAGCGCCTGATGCGGTATTTTCTCCTTACGCATCTGTGCGGTAT
TTCACACCGCATAGACCAGCCGCGTAACCTGGCAAAATCGGTTACGGTTGAGTAATAAATGGATGCCCTG
CGTAAGCGGGTGTGGGCGGACAATAAAGTCTTAAACTGAACAAAATAGATCTAAACTATGACAATAAAGT
CTTAAACTAGACAGAATAGTTGTAAACTGAAATCAGTCCAGTTATGCTGTGAAAAAGCATACTGGACTTT
TGTTATGGCTAAAGCAAACTCTTCATTTTCTGAAGTGCAAATTGCCCGTCGTATTAAAGAGGGGCGTGGC
CAAGGGCATGGTAAAGACTATATTCGCGGCGTTGTGACAATTTACCGAACAACTCCGCGGCCGGGAAGCC
GATCTCGGCTTGAACGAATTGTTAGGTGGCGGTACTTGGGTCGATATCAAAGTGCATCACTTCTTCCCGT
ATGCCCAACTTTGTATAGAGAGCCACTGCGGGATCGTCACCGTAATCTGCTTGCACGTAGATCACATAAG
CACCAAGCGCGTTGGCCTCATGCTTGAGGAGATTGATGAGCGCGGTGGCAATGCCCTGCCTCCGGTGCTC
GCCGGAGACTGCGAGATCATAGATATAGATCTCACTACGCGGCTGCTCAAACTTGGGCAGAACGTAAGCC
GCGAGAGCGCCAACAACCGCTTCTTGGTCGAAGGCAGCAAGCGCGATGAATGTCTTACTACGGAGCAAGT
TCCCGAGGTAATCGGAGTCCGGCTGATGTTGGGAGTAGGTGGCTACGTCTCCGAACTCACGACCGAAAAG
ATCAAGAGCAGCCCGCATGGATTTGACTTGGTCAGGGCCGAGCCTACATGTGCGAATGATGCCCATACTT
GAGCCACCTAACTTTGTTTTAGGGCGACTGCCCTGCTGCGTAACATCGTTGCTGCTGCGTAACATCGTTG
CTGCTCCATAACATCAAACATCGACCCACGGCGTAACGCGCTTGCTGCTTGGATGCCCGAGGCATAGACT
GTACAAAAAAACAGTCATAACAAGCCATGAAAACCGCCACTGCGCCGTTACCACCGCTGCGTTCGGTCAA
GGTTCTGGACCAGTTGCGTGAGCGCATACGCTACTTGCATTACAGTTTACGAACCGAACAGGCTTATGTC
AACTGGGTTCGTGCCTTCATCCGTTTCCACGGTGTGCGTCACCCGGCAACCTTGGGCAGCAGCGAAGTCG
AGGCATTTCTGTCCTGGCTGGCGAACGAGCGCAAGGTTTCGGTCTCCACGCATCGTCAGGCATTGGCGGC
CTTGCTGTTCTTCTACGGCAAGGTGCTGTGCACGGATCTGCCCTGGCTTCAGGAGATCGGAAGACCTCGG
CCGTCGCGGCGCTTGCCGGTGGTGCTGACCCCGGATGAAGTGGTTCGCATCCTCGGTTTTCTGGAAGGCG
AGCATCGTTTGTTCGCCCAGGACTCTAGCTATAGTTCTAGTGGTTGGCTACGTATACTCCGGAATATTAA
TAG
Features (pLannotate 1.2.2; 15 found; start..end, strand, type, name):
      1..92      +  promoter       polyhedrin promoter: polh from Autographa californica; promoter for the baculovirus polyhedrin gene
    135..1724    +  CDS            CAPSD_NVN68: Experimental evidence at protein level: Swiss-Prot protein existence level 1. Soluble capsid protein may play a role in viral immunoevasion. From Norwalk virus (strain GI/Human/United States/Norwalk/1968) (Hu/NV/NV/1968/US).
   1837..1920    +  CDS            large T antigen (fragment): large T antigen from SV40 (simian virus 40)
   1943..2077    +  polyA_signal   SV40 poly(A) signal: SV40 polyadenylation signal
   2106..2271    -  mobile_element Tn7L: mini-Tn7 element (left end of the Tn7 transposon) Tn7
   2434..2450    +  CDS            lacZα (fragment): LacZα fragment of β-galactosidase; lacZ fragment
   2455..2909    +  rep_origin     f1 ori (sequence partly withheld): f1 bacteriophage origin of replication; arrow indicates direction of (+) strand synthesis
   2935..3039    +  promoter       AmpR promoter: bla
   3040..3900    +  CDS            AmpR: β-lactamase; bla; confers resistance to ampicillin, carbenicillin, and related antibiotics
   4071..4659    +  rep_origin     ori: high-copy-number ColE1/pMB1/pBR322/pUC origin of replication
   4845..4896    -  misc_feature   bom (fragment): basis of mobility region from pBR322
   4964..5188    -  mobile_element Tn7R: mini-Tn7 element (right end of the Tn7 transposon) Tn7
   5255..5788    -  CDS            GmR: gentamycin acetyltransferase; aacC1; confers resistance to gentamycin
   5977..6005    -  promoter       Pc promoter: intI1 (promoter lies within the coding sequence); class 1 integron promoter
   5983..6330    -  CDS            YPR2_ECOLX (fragment): Protein predicted: Swiss-Prot protein existence level 4. From Escherichia coli.
