[The description below was written by a language model from this plasmid's Addgene catalogue record and pLannotate feature annotations shown in this document.]
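Description:
pFastBac1_GI.1_L144C-P221C is a baculovirus donor (transfer) plasmid built on the commercial pFastBac1 backbone for producing a mutant norovirus capsid protein in Sf9 insect cells. In E. coli it replicates from a high-copy ColE1/pUC-type origin and is selected with ampicillin through the bla gene. An f1 origin and a fragment of the pBR322 bom region are also present. The catalogue lists a total size of 6379 bp, while the sequenced record annotated here is 6,356 nt.

The payload is the 1590 bp VP1 major capsid protein coding sequence of human norovirus GI.1 (Norwalk virus), carrying two substitutions, leucine 144 to cysteine and proline 221 to cysteine. The associated publication title indicates these introduced cysteines are meant to stabilise GI.1 virus-like particles through disulfide bonding. VP1 sits downstream of the Autographa californica polyhedrin promoter, a very strong late baculoviral promoter, and is followed by an SV40 polyadenylation signal. No epitope or purification tags are annotated.

The expression cassette, together with a gentamicin acetyltransferase gene driven by the Pc integron promoter, is flanked by the Tn7L and Tn7R mini-Tn7 ends. This arrangement allows site-specific transposition of the cassette into a baculovirus shuttle genome (bacmid) maintained in a suitable E. coli strain, with gentamicin selecting for the transposed segment. The resulting recombinant bacmid is then used to generate baculovirus that infects insect cells. The construct is used to express the disulfide-engineered VP1 in Sf9 cells. The publication title points to its use in studying stabilised particles as vaccine immunogens that focus responses on blockade epitopes.
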