Addgene plasmid #162585: pFastBac1_GI.1_L144C-P221C
Purpose: Expresses norovirus GI.1 VP1 protein with mutations L144C-P221C in Sf9 insect cells
Depositing lab: Peter Kwong. Depositing organization: National Institute of Allergy and Infectious Diseases (NIAID). Publication: Disulfide stabilization of human norovirus GI.1 virus-like particles focuses immune response toward blockade epitopes. Verardi R, Lindesmith LC, Tsybovsky Y, Gorman J, Chuang GY, Edwards CE, Brewer-Jensen PD, Mallory ML, Ou L, Schon A, Shi W, Tully ES, Georgiou G, Baric RS, Kwong PD. NPJ Vaccines. 2020 Dec 14;5(1):110. doi: 10.1038/s41541-020-00260-w. PubMed 33318483.
Backbone
  Vector backbone: pFastBac1
  Backbone manufacturer: ThermoFisher
  Backbone size w/o insert (bp): 4776
  Total vector size (bp): 6379
  Vector type: Insect Expression
  Selectable markers: Gentamicin
Growth in bacteria
  Bacterial resistance: Ampicillin, 100 μg/mL
  Growth temperature: 37°C
  Growth strain: DH5alpha
  Copy number: Unknown
Gene/Insert
  Gene/Insert name: VP1 protein from human norovirus GI.1 (alt name: 58 kd capsid protein [Norwalk virus])
  Species: Norovirus
  Insert size (bp): 1590
  Mutation: Leucine 144 changed to Cysteine and Proline 221 changed to Cysteine
  Promoter: polyhderin
  Cloning method: Unknown
  Sequencing primers: 5′ GGATTATTCATACCGTCCCA
Terms and licenses: Academic/Nonprofit Terms; Industry Terms: Not Available to Industry
How to cite: pFastBac1_GI.1_L144C-P221C was a gift from Peter Kwong (Addgene plasmid # 162585 ; http://n2t.net/addgene:162585 ; RRID:Addgene_162585)
